>Addgene plasmid #239902 | LLP980 | addgene full sequence | sequence record 490746 | Addgene NGS Result
TAGGTGTATTATCCCAGATCTTATCGGAATGGGAAAGTCTGGTAAATCTGGAAATGGTTCTTACAGACTT
TTGGATCATTATAAGTACCTCACAGCTTGGTTCGAACTTCTCAACTTACCTAAGAAGATTATTTTCGTTG
GACACGATTGGGGTGCTTGCTTGGCATTCCATTACTCATACGAACACCAAGATAAGATCAAAGCTATAGT
TCATGCAGAGAGTGTTGTGGATGTGATAGAATCTTGGGATGAGTGGCCAGATATTGAAGAGGATATTGCT
TTGATCAAGTCTGAAGAGGGAGAAAAGATGGTTCTCGAAAATAACTTTTTCGTGGAAACTATGCTTCCTT
CAAAGATTATGAGAAAATTGGAACCAGAAGAGTTTGCTGCATATCTCGAACCTTTCAAGGAAAAAGGAGA
GGTTAGAAGGCCAACACTCAGTTGGCCTAGGGAAATACCATTAGTTAAGGGAGGTAAACCTGATGTTGTG
CAGATCGTGAGAAATTATAACGCTTACCTTAGGGCATCAGATGATTTGCCTAAGATGTTCATCGAGTCAG
ATCCAGGATTTTTCAGTAATGCTATAGTTGAAGGTGCAAAGAAATTTCCAAACACCGAGTTCGTTAAGGT
GAAAGGATTGCATTTCTCACAAGAAGATGCTCCTGATGAGATGGGAAAGTATATTAAGTCTTTTGTTGAA
AGAGTGCTCAAAAACGAGCAGGGTTCTCGATCTGATGCTTCTGAAGTAACGTCAACAAGCTCCCAGTCTG
AGGTATGCACAGTGGAAACGCCAGGTTGTGTTGGTTCTTAAGGTACCCGGCCATGCTAGAGTCCGCAAAA
ATCACCAGTCTCTCTCTACAAATCTATCTCTCTCTATTTTTCTCCAGAATAATGTGTGAGTAGTTCCCAG
ATAAGGGAATTAGGGTTCTTATAGGGTTTCGCTCATGTGTTGAGCATATAAGAAACCCTTAGTATGTATT
TGTATTTGTAAAATACTTCTATCAATAAAATTTCTAATTCCTAAAACCAAAATCCAGTGACCTACTAGTA
ATAAAATATCTTTATTTTCATTACATCTGTGTGTTGGTTTTTTGTGTGAATCGATAGTACTAACATACGC
TCTCCATCAAAACAAAACGAAACAAAACAAACTAGCAAAATAGGCTGTCCCCAGTGCAAGTGCAGGTGCC
AGAACATTTCTCTAGCGCTCTCTAGAGAACCGCAACGTTGAAGGAGCCACTGAGCCGCGGGTTTCTGGAG
TTTAATGAGCTAAGCACATACGTCAGAAACCATTATTGCGCGTTCAAAAGTCGCCTAAGGTCACTATCAG
CTAGCAAATATTTCTTGTCAAAAATGCTCCACTGACGTTCCATAAATTCCCCTCGGTATCCAATTAGAGT
CCATGGATGGAAGACGCCAAAAACATAAAGAAAGGCCCGGCGCCATTCTATCCGCTGGAAGATGGAACCG
CTGGAGAGCAACTGCATAAGGTAAGTTTCTGCTTCTACCTTTGATATATATATAATAATTATCATTAATT
AGTAGTAATATAATATTTCAAATATTTTTTTCAAAATAAAAGAATGTAGTATATAGCAATTGCTTTTCTG
TAGTTTATAAGTGTGTATATTTTAATTTATAACTTTTCTAATATATGACCAAAATTTGTTGATGTGCAGG
CTATGAAGAGATACGCCCTGGTTCCTGGAACAATTGCTTTTACAGATGCACATATCGAGGTGGACATCAC
TTACGCTGAGTACTTCGAAATGTCCGTTCGGTTGGCAGAAGCTATGAAACGATATGGGCTGAATACAAAT
CACAGAATCGTCGTATGCAGTGAAAACTCTCTTCAATTCTTTATGCCGGTGTTGGGCGCGTTATTTATCG
GAGTTGCAGTTGCGCCCGCGAACGACATTTATAATGAACGTGAATTGCTCAACAGTATGGGCATTTCGCA
GCCTACCGTGGTGTTCGTTTCCAAAAAGGGGTTGCAAAAAATTTTGAACGTGCAAAAAAAGCTCCCAATC
ATCCAAAAAATTATTATCATGGATTCTAAAACGGATTACCAGGGATTTCAGTCGATGTACACGTTCGTCA
CATCTCATCTACCTCCCGGTTTTAATGAATACGATTTTGTGCCAGAGTCCTTCGATAGGGACAAGACAAT
TGCACTGATCATGAACTCCTCTGGATCTACTGGTCTGCCTAAAGGTGTCGCTCTGCCTCATAGAACTGCC
TGCGTGAGATTCTCGCATGCCAGAGATCCTATTTTTGGCAATCAAATCATTCCGGATACTGCGATTTTAA
GTGTTGTTCCATTCCATCACGGTTTTGGAATGTTTACTACACTCGGATATTTGATATGTGGATTTCGAGT
CGTCTTAATGTATAGATTTGAAGAAGAGCTGTTTCTGAGGAGCCTTCAGGATTACAAGATTCAAAGTGCG
CTGCTGGTGCCAACCCTATTCTCCTTCTTCGCCAAAAGCACTCTGATTGACAAATACGATTTATCTAATT
TACACGAAATTGCTTCTGGTGGCGCTCCCCTCTCTAAGGAAGTCGGGGAAGCGGTTGCCAAGAGGTTCCA
TCTGCCAGGTATCAGGCAAGGATATGGGCTCACTGAGACTACATCAGCTATTCTGATTACACCCGAGGGG
GATGATAAACCGGGCGCGGTCGGTAAAGTTGTTCCATTTTTTGAAGCGAAGGTTGTGGATCTGGATACCG
GGAAAACGCTGGGCGTTAATCAAAGAGGCGAACTGTGTGTGAGAGGTCCTATGATTATGTCCGGTTATGT
AAACAATCCGGAAGCGACCAACGCCTTGATTGACAAGGATGGATGGCTACATTCTGGAGACATAGCTTAC
TGGGACGAAGACGAACACTTCTTCATCGTTGACCGCCTGAAGTCTCTGATTAAGTACAAAGGCTATCAGG
TGGCTCCCGCTGAATTGGAATCCATCTTGCTCCAACACCCCAACATCTTCGACGCAGGTGTCGCAGGTCT
TCCCGACGATGACGCCGGTGAACTTCCCGCCGCCGTTGTTGTTTTGGAGCACGGAAAGACGATGACGGAA
AAAGAGATCGTGGATTACGTCGCCAGTCAAGTAACAACCGCGAAAAAGTTGCGCGGAGGAGTTGTGTTTG
TGGACGAAGTACCGAAAGGTCTTACCGGAAAACTCGACGCAAGAAAAATCAGAGAGATCCTCATAAAGGC
CAAGAAGGGCGGAAAGATCGCCGTGTAACTCGAGGATCGTTCAAACATTTGGCAATAAAGTTTCTTAAGA
TTGAATCCTGTTGCCGGTCTTGCGACGATTATCATATAATTTCTGTTGAATTACGTTAAGCATGTAATAA
TTAACATGTAATGCATGACGTTATTTATGAGATGGGTTTTTATGATTAGAGTCCCGCAATTATACATTTA
ATACGCGATAGAAAACAAAATATAGCGCGCAAACTAGGATAAATTATCGCGCGCGGTGTCATCTATGTTA
CTAGATCAATAAAATATCTTTATTTTCATTACATCTGTGTGTTGGTTTTTTGTGTGAATCGATAGTACTA
ACATACGCTCTCCATCAAAACAAAACGAAACAAAACAAACTAGCAAAATAGGCTGTCCCCAGTGCAAGTG
CAGGTGCCAGAACATTTCTCTGAGCTCCAGCTTTTGTTCCCTTTAGTGAGGGTTAATTTCGAGCTTGGCG
TAATCATGGTCATAGCTGTTTCCTGTGTGAAATTGTTATCCGCTCACAATTCCACACAACATACGAGCCG
GAAGCATAAAGTGTAAAGCCTGGGGTGCCTAATGAGTGAGCTAACTCACATTAATTGCGTTGCGCTCACT
GCCCGCTTTCCAGTCGGGAAACCTGTCGTGCCAGCTGCATTAATGAATCGGCCAACGCGCGGGGAGAGGC
GGTTTGCGTATTGGGCGCTCTTCCGCTTCCTCGCTCACTGACTCGCTGCGCTCGGTCGTTCGGCTGCGGC
GAGCGGTATCAGCTCACTCAAAGGCGGTAATACGGTTATCCACAGAATCAGGGGATAACGCAGGAAAGAA
CATGTGAGCAAAAGGCCAGCAAAAGGCCAGGAACCGTAAAAAGGCCGCGTTGCTGGCGTTTTTCCATAGG
CTCCGCCCCCCTGACGAGCATCACAAAAATCGACGCTCAAGTCAGAGGTGGCGAAACCCGACAGGACTAT
AAAGATACCAGGCGTTTCCCCCTGGAAGCTCCCTCGTGCGCTCTCCTGTTCCGACCCTGCCGCTTACCGG
ATACCTGTCCGCCTTTCTCCCTTCGGGAAGCGTGGCGCTTTCTCATAGCTCACGCTGTAGGTATCTCAGT
TCGGTGTAGGTCGTTCGCTCCAAGCTGGGCTGTGTGCACGAACCCCCCGTTCAGCCCGACCGCTGCGCCT
TATCCGGTAACTATCGTCTTGAGTCCAACCCGGTAAGACACGACTTATCGCCACTGGCAGCAGCCACTGG
TAACAGGATTAGCAGAGCGAGGTATGTAGGCGGTGCTACAGAGTTCTTGAAGTGGTGGCCTAACTACGGC
TACACTAGAAGAACAGTATTTGGTATCTGCGCTCTGCTGAAGCCAGTTACCTTCGGAAAAAGAGTTGGTA
GCTCTTGATCCGGCAAACAAACCACCGCTGGTAGCGGTGGTTTTTTTGTTTGCAAGCAGCAGATTACGCG
CAGAAAAAAAGGATCTCAAGAAGATCCTTTGATCTTTTCTACGGGGTCTGACGCTCAGTGGAACGAAAAC
TCACGTTAAGGGATTTTGGTCATGAGATTATCAAAAAGGATCTTCACCTAGATCCTTTTAAATTAAAAAT
GAAGTTTTAAATCAATCTAAAGTATATATGAGTAAACTTGGTCTGACAGTTACCAATGCTTAATCAGTGA
GGCACCTATCTCAGCGATCTGTCTATTTCGTTCATCCATAGTTGCCTGACTCCCCGTCGTGTAGATAACT
ACGATACGGGAGGGCTTACCATCTGGCCCCAGTGCTGCAATGATACCGCGAGACCCACGCTCACCGGCTC
CAGATTTATCAGCAATAAACCAGCCAGCCGGAAGGGCCGAGCGCAGAAGTGGTCCTGCAACTTTATCCGC
CTCCATCCAGTCTATTAATTGTTGCCGGGAAGCTAGAGTAAGTAGTTCGCCAGTTAATAGTTTGCGCAAC
GTTGTTGCCATTGCTACAGGCATCGTGGTGTCACGCTCGTCGTTTGGTATGGCTTCATTCAGCTCCGGTT
CCCAACGATCAAGGCGAGTTACATGATCCCCCATGTTGTGCAAAAAAGCGGTTAGCTCCTTCGGTCCTCC
GATCGTTGTCAGAAGTAAGTTGGCCGCAGTGTTATCACTCATGGTTATGGCAGCACTGCATAATTCTCTT
ACTGTCATGCCATCCGTAAGATGCTTTTCTGTGACTGGTGAGTACTCAACCAAGTCATTCTGAGAATAGT
GTATGCGGCGACCGAGTTGCTCTTGCCCGGCGTCAATACGGGATAATACCGCGCCACATAGCAGAACTTT
AAAAGTGCTCATCATTGGAAAACGTTCTTCGGGGCGAAAACTCTCAAGGATCTTACCGCTGTTGAGATCC
AGTTCGATGTAACCCACTCGTGCACCCAACTGATCTTCAGCATCTTTTACTTTCACCAGCGTTTCTGGGT
GAGCAAAAACAGGAAGGCAAAATGCCGCAAAAAAGGGAATAAGGGCGACACGGAAATGTTGAATACTCAT
ACTCTTCCTTTTTCAATATTATTGAAGCATTTATCAGGGTTATTGTCTCATGAGCGGATACATATTTGAA
TGTATTTAGAAAAATAAACAAATAGGGGTTCCGCGCACATTTCCCCGAAAAGTGCCACCTAAATTGTAAG
CGTTAATATTTTGTTAAAATTCGCGTTAAATTTTTGTTAAATCAGCTCATTTTTTAACCAATAGGCCGAA
ATCGGCAAAATCCCTTATAAATCAAAAGAATAGACCGAGATAGGGT
[37 nt withheld, positions 5997-6033]
AAAGAACGTGGACTCCAACGTCAAAGG
[49 nt withheld, positions 6061-6109]
T
[91 nt withheld, positions 6111-6201]
G
[124 nt withheld, positions 6203-6326]
CCCATTCGCCATTCAGGCTGCGCAACTGTTGGGAAGGGCGATCGGTGCGGGCCTCTTCGCTATTACGCCA
GCTGGCGAAAGGGGGATGTGCTGCAAGGCGATTAAGTTGGGTAACGCCAGGGTTTTCCCAGTCACGACGT
TGTAAAACGACGGCCAGTGAATTGTAATACGACTCACTATAGGGCGAATTGGGTACAAGCTTGATCATGC
CGAATTCCGAACGCGTTTGAGACTTTTCAACAAAGGGTAATATCGGGAAACCTCCTCGGATTCCATTGCC
CAGCTATCTGTCACTTCATCAAAAGGACAGTAGAAAAGGAAGGTGGCACCTACAAATGCCATCATTGCGA
TAAAGGAAAGGCTATCGTTCAAGATGCCTCTGCCGACAGTGGTCCCAAAGATGGACCCCCACCCACGAGG
AGCATCGTGGAAAAAGAAGACGTTCCAACCACGTCTTCAAAGCAAGTGGATTGATGTGATATCTCCACTG
ACGTAAGGGATGACGCACAATCCCACGACCAGGAACTTCCCCAAGCTGGTATATAAGCAGCCCGCCGCAA
TGAAGTGGGGACGGATCCGTCGACATAACTGCAGATGACTTCAAAGGTGTATGATCCTGAGCAGGTAAGT
TTCTGCTTCTACCTTTGATATATATATAATAATTATCATTAATTAGTAGTAATATAATATTTCAAATATT
TTTTTCAAAATAAAAGAATGTAGTATATAGCAATTGCTTTTCTGTAGTTTATAAGTGTGTATATTTTAAT
TTATAACTTTTCTAATATATGACCAAAATTTGTTGATGTGCAGAGAAAAAGAATGATAACTGGTCCACAA
TGGTGGGCAAGATGTAAACAGATGAACGTGCTTGATTCTTTCATTAATTACTACGATTCAGAAAAGCACG
CTGAGAATGCAGTTATCTTTCTTCACGGAAACGCTGCATCTTCATATTTGTGGAGACATGTTGTGCCTCA
CATTGAACCAGTGGC
Features (pLannotate 1.2.2; 25 found; start..end, strand, type, name):
    728..802     +  CDS            DREB2A (fragment): DRE2A_ARATH - Also known as ERF045. Experimental evidence at protein level: Swiss-Prot protein existence level 1. Transcriptional activator that binds specifically to the DNA sequence 5'-[AG]CCGAC-3'. Binding to the C-repeat/DRE element mediates high salinity- and dehydration-inducible transcription. From Arabidopsis thaliana (Mouse-ear cress).
    879..1038    +  polyA_signal   CaMV poly(A) signal (fragment): cauliflower mosaic virus polyadenylation signal
   1050..1098    +  polyA_signal   poly(A) signal: synthetic polyadenylation signal
   1112..1203    +  misc_feature   pause site: RNA polymerase II transcriptional pause signal from the human α2 globin gene
   1217..1396    +  promoter       NOS promoter: nopaline synthase promoter
   1407..1491    +  CDS            luciferase (fragment): firefly luciferase; luc+; enhanced luc+ version of the luciferase gene
   1491..1679    +  intron         IV2 intron: modified second intron of the potato ST-LS1 gene (Vancanneyt et al., 1990)
   1678..3248    +  CDS            luciferase (fragment): firefly luciferase; luc+; enhanced luc+ version of the luciferase gene
   3255..3507    +  terminator     NOS terminator: nopaline synthase terminator and poly(A) signal
   3508..3556    +  polyA_signal   poly(A) signal: synthetic polyadenylation signal
   3570..3661    +  misc_feature   pause site: RNA polymerase II transcriptional pause signal from the human α2 globin gene
   3680..3698    -  promoter       T3 promoter: promoter for bacteriophage T3 RNA polymerase
   3743..3759    -  protein_bind   lac operator: The lac repressor binds to the lac operator to inhibit transcription in E. coli. This inhibition can be relieved by adding lactose or isopropyl-β-D-thiogalactopyranoside (IPTG). lac repressor encoded by lacI
   3767..3797    -  promoter       lac promoter: promoter for the E. coli lac operon
   3812..3833    -  protein_bind   CAP binding site: CAP binding activates transcription in the presence of cAMP. E. coli catabolite activator protein
   3846..3938    -  CDS            lacI (fragment): lac repressor; lacI; The lac repressor binds to the lac operator to inhibit transcription in E. coli. This inhibition can be relieved by adding lactose or isopropyl-β-D-thiogalactopyranoside (IPTG).
   4121..4709    -  rep_origin     ori: high-copy-number ColE1/pMB1/pBR322/pUC origin of replication
   4880..5740    -  CDS            AmpR: β-lactamase; bla; confers resistance to ampicillin, carbenicillin, and related antibiotics
   5741..5845    -  promoter       AmpR promoter: bla
   5898..6326    -  rep_origin     f1 ori (sequence partly withheld): f1 bacteriophage origin of replication; arrow indicates direction of (+) strand synthesis
   6331..6488    -  CDS            lacZα (fragment): LacZα fragment of β-galactosidase; lacZ fragment
   6491..6509    +  promoter       T7 promoter: promoter for bacteriophage T7 RNA polymerase
   6554..6842    +  promoter       CaMV 35S promoter (fragment): strong constitutive promoter from cauliflower mosaic virus
   6951..7139    +  intron         IV2 intron: modified second intron of the potato ST-LS1 gene (Vancanneyt et al., 1990)
   7137..721     +  CDS            LUCI_RENRE (across the origin): Experimental evidence at protein level: Swiss-Prot protein existence level 1. Upon binding the substrate, the enzyme catalyzes an oxygenation, producing a very short-lived hydroperoxide that cyclizes into a dioxetanone structure, which collapses, releasing a CO(2) molecule. The spontaneous breakdown of the dioxetanone releases the energy (about 50 kcal/mole) that is necessary to generate the excited state of the coelenteramide product, which is the singlet form of the monoanion. In vivo the product undergoes the process of nonradiative energy transfer to an accessory protein, a green fluoresce
