[The description below was written by a language model from this plasmid's Addgene catalogue record and pLannotate feature annotations shown in this document.]
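Description:
LLP980 is a 7.3 kb dual-luciferase reporter plasmid built on pBluescript SK(+) for synthetic biology work in plants. It is maintained in E. coli at high copy through the ColE1/pUC-type origin and selected with ampicillin via the β-lactamase gene. Backbone remnants include the f1 origin, flanking T7 and T3 phage promoters, and lac promoter/operator and lacZα fragments. No plant selection marker or T-DNA borders are annotated, which is consistent with direct delivery for transient assays rather than Agrobacterium-mediated transformation, although the record does not state the delivery route.

The test cassette uses an engineered promoter, CaMV 35S-SynPro-15, detected in the feature table as a partial CaMV 35S promoter. It drives Renilla luciferase, whose coding sequence is interrupted by the potato ST-LS1 IV2 intron, which restricts functional expression to eukaryotic cells able to splice. A C-terminal PEST degradation tag shortens reporter half-life so that luminescence follows changes in promoter activity more closely. The short segment annotated as a DREB2A fragment immediately after the Renilla coding region likely corresponds to this PEST element, but the record does not confirm this. The unit ends with a CaMV poly(A) signal followed by a synthetic poly(A) signal and a transcriptional pause site, which insulate it from the downstream cassette.

That second cassette is a NOS promoter driving intron-containing firefly luciferase (luc+) with a NOS terminator and the same poly(A)/pause insulator, providing an internal normalisation control. The associated work concerns CRISPRi-based gene circuits in plants, so the synthetic promoter presumably serves as a repressible circuit component read out as a Renilla-to-firefly ratio. The specific modifications in SynPro-15 are not described in the record.
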