Addgene plasmid #239902: LLP980
Purpose: CaMV 35S-SynPro-15 engineered promoter driving the expression of Renilla luciferase
Depositing lab: Ryan Lister. Depositing organization: University of Western Australia. Publication: CRISPRi-based circuits to control gene expression in plants. Khan MA, Herring G, Zhu JY, Oliva M, Fourie E, Johnston B, Zhang Z, Potter J, Pineda L, Pflueger J, Swain T, Pflueger C, Lloyd JPB, Secco D, Small I, Kidd BN, Lister R. Nat Biotechnol. 2025 Mar;43(3):416-430. doi: 10.1038/s41587-024-02236-w. Epub 2024 May 20. PubMed 38769424.
Backbone
  Vector backbone: pBluescript SK(+)
  Vector type: Synthetic Biology
Growth in bacteria
  Bacterial resistance: Ampicillin, 100 μg/mL
  Growth temperature: 30°C
  Growth strain: DH5alpha
  Copy number: High Copy
Gene/Insert
  Gene/Insert name: CaMV 35S-SynPro-15::Rluc (alt name: Other genes: NOS::Fluc)
  Species: Synthetic
  Mutation: N/A
  Tag / fusion protein: PEST on C-terminus of Rluc (C terminal on insert)
  Cloning method: Restriction Enzyme; 5′ cloning site Unknown (unknown if destroyed)
Terms and licenses: Academic/Nonprofit Terms; Industry Terms: Not Available to Industry
How to cite: LLP980 was a gift from Ryan Lister (Addgene plasmid # 239902 ; http://n2t.net/addgene:239902 ; RRID:Addgene_239902)
